Addgene plasmid #62977: pcDNA3.1 myc-mβTrCP WD1-7 (241-569)
Purpose: Expresses myc-tagged mouse βTrCP residues 241-569
Depositing lab: Michael Ruppert. Depositing organization: West Virginia University and School of Medicine. Publication: SOX9 inhibits beta-TrCP-mediated protein degradation to promote nuclear GLI1 expression and cancer stem cell properties. Deng W, Vanderbilt DB, Lin CC, Martin KH, Brundage KM, Ruppert JM. J Cell Sci. 2015 Jan 27. pii: jcs.162164. 10.1242/jcs.162164 PubMed 25632159.
Backbone
  Vector backbone: pcDNA3.1
  Backbone size w/o insert (bp): 5428
  Vector type: Mammalian Expression
  Selectable markers: Neomycin (select with G418)
Growth in bacteria
  Bacterial resistance: Ampicillin, 100 μg/mL
  Growth temperature: 37°C
  Growth strain: DH5alpha
  Copy number: High Copy
Gene/Insert
  Gene/Insert name: BTRC
  Species: M. musculus (mouse)
  Mutation: codes for residues 241-569
  GenBank ID: NM_009771.3
  Entrez Gene: Btrc (a.k.a. Beta-Trcp1, E3RS-IkappaB, E3RSIkappaB, FWD1, Fbw1a, HOS, SCF b-TRCP, Slimb, b-TrCP, beta-TrCP)
  Tag / fusion protein: myc (N terminal on insert)
  Cloning method: Restriction Enzyme; 5′ cloning site HindIII (unknown if destroyed); 3′ cloning site BamHI (unknown if destroyed)
  Sequencing primers: 5′ T7
Terms and licenses: Academic/Nonprofit Terms; Industry Terms: Not Available to Industry
How to cite: pcDNA3.1 myc-mβTrCP WD1-7 (241-569) was a gift from Michael Ruppert (Addgene plasmid # 62977 ; http://n2t.net/addgene:62977 ; RRID:Addgene_62977)
