[The description below was written by a language model from this plasmid's Addgene catalogue record.]
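Description:
pcDNA3.1 myc-mβTrCP WD1-7 (241-569) is a mammalian expression plasmid built on the pcDNA3.1 backbone, carrying a truncated fragment of mouse Btrc (βTrCP, also known as Fbw1a or FWD1). It is maintained as a high-copy plasmid in E. coli under ampicillin selection. It also carries a neomycin resistance marker, so transfected mammalian cells can be selected with G418, for example to derive stable lines. No feature table accompanies the record, so the promoter is not explicitly stated. pcDNA3.1 vectors normally drive the insert from the CMV immediate-early promoter, with a T7 promoter just upstream of the cloning site, which is consistent with the T7 primer listed for sequencing the 5′ end.

The insert encodes residues 241-569 of mouse βTrCP, cloned between HindIII and BamHI sites and fused at its N terminus to a myc epitope tag for detection or immunoprecipitation. As the name indicates, this region corresponds to WD repeats 1 through 7. In βTrCP, the substrate receptor of an SCF-type E3 ubiquitin ligase, the WD40 repeats form the domain that recognises substrate proteins. The fragment omits the more N-terminal part of the protein, where the F-box that links βTrCP to the rest of the SCF complex is generally located. A construct of this kind is typically used in domain-mapping experiments to test which part of βTrCP mediates binding to a partner protein. The associated study concerns SOX9 inhibition of βTrCP-mediated protein degradation and its effect on nuclear GLI1 expression and cancer stem cell properties.
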