>Addgene plasmid #62977 | pcDNA3.1 myc-mβTrCP WD1-7 (241-569) | addgene partial sequence | sequence record 108171 | T7 5'-TAATACGACTCACTATAGGG-3'
AGCTTGCCACCATGGAGCAAAAGCTCATCTCAGAGGAAGATCTGGAATTACAAGACATTGAGACAATAGA
GTCCAATTGGAGATGTGGGCGACATAGTTTACAGAGAATCCACTGCCGGAGTGAAACAAGTAAAGGGGTT
TACTGTTTACAGTACGACGACCAGAAGATAGTCAGCGGCCTTCGAGACAACACCATCAAGATCTGGGATA
AAAGCACACTGGAATGCAAGCGGATTCTCACGGGCCACACGGGCTCCGTCCTGTGTCTGCAGTACGATGA
GAGGGTGATCATCACAGGCTCCTCAGACTCCACCGTCAGAGTGTGGGATGTAAATGCAGGTGAGATGCTA
AACACATTGATTCACCACTGTGAAGCCGTTCTGCACCTGCGCTTCAATAATGGCATGATGGTGACCTGTT
CCAAAGACCGTTCCATCGCTGTGTGGGATATGGCTTCCCCAACTGACATCACCCTCAGGAGGGTGCTGGT
GGGACACCGAGCTGCGGTCAATGTTGTAGACTTTGATGACAAGTACATCGTTTCTGCCTCTGGAGATAGA
ACCATAAAGGTGTGGAACACAAGTACCTGTGAATTCGTAAGGACCCTAAATGGGCACAAGCGTGGCATCG
CCTGTTTGCAGTACAGAGACAGGCTGGTGGTGAGCGGCTCCTCTGACAACACCATCAGGCTGTGGGACAT
AGAGTGTGGAGCATGCCTGCGAGTGTTGGAGGGCCATGAGGAGTTGGTACGCTGCATTCGATTTGATAAC
AAAAGGATAGTGAGCGGAGCCTATGATGGGAAAATTAAAGTGTGGGATCTTATGGCTGCTTTGGACCCGC
GTGCTCCAGCAGGGACTCTCTGTCTGCGGACACTTGTGGAGCATTCTGGAAGAGTTTTCCGCCTCCAGTT
TGATG
