>Addgene plasmid #62977 | pcDNA3.1 myc-mβTrCP WD1-7 (241-569) | addgene partial sequence | sequence record 109739 | BGH-rev 5'-TAGAAGGCACAGTCGAGG-3'
ACTCGAGCGGCCGCCACTGTGCTGGATATCTGCAGAATTCCACCACACTGGACTAGTGGATCCTTATCTG
GAGATGTAGGTGTATGTCCGAGAAGGGGAGCGGGGCGGTTCAGCGTGAGCAGCTGGATCATTCAGGAAGT
CCCAGATGAGAATTGTGTCATCATGTGAACTACTGACAATCTGGAATTCATCAAACTGGAGGCGGAAAAC
TCTTCCAGAATGCTCCACAAGTGTCCGCAGACAGAGAGTCCCTGCTGGAGCACGCGGGTCCAAAGCAGCC
ATAAGATCCCACACTTTAATTTTCCCATCATAGGCTCCGCTCACTATCCTTTTGTTATCAAATCGAATGC
AGCGTACCAACTCCTCATGGCCCTCCAACACTCGCAGGCATGCTCCACACTCTATGTCCCACAGCCTGAT
GGTGTTGTCAGAGGAGCCGCTCACCACCAGCCTGTCTCTGTACTGCAAACAGGCGATGCCACGCTTGTGC
CCATTTAGGGTCCTTACGAATTCACAGGTACTTGTGTTCCACACCTTTATGGTTCTATCTCCAGAGGCAG
AAACGATGTACTTGTCATCAAAGTCTACAACATTGACCGCAGCTCGGTGTCCCACCAGCACCCTCCTGAG
GGTGATGTCAGTTGGGGAAGCCATATCCCACACAGCGATGGAACGGTCTTTGGAACAGGTCACCATCATG
CCATTATTGAAGCGCAGGTGCAGAACGGCTTCACAGTGGTGAATCAATGTGTTTAGCATCTCACCTGCAT
TTACATCCCACACTCTGACGGTGGAGTCTGAGGAGCCTGTGATGATCACCCTCTCATCGTACTGCAGACA
CAGGACGGAGCCCGTGTGGCCCGTGAGAATCCCGCTTGCATTCCAG
